Addgene plasmid #215602: pGAL4-DBD-CEBPa-AroLITE_A
Purpose: For overexpression of Gal4-DBD CEBPa AroLITE
Depositing lab: Denes Hnisz. Depositing organization: Max Planck Institute for Molecular Genetics. Publication: An activity-specificity trade-off encoded in human transcription factors. Naderi J, Magalhaes AP, Kibar G, Stik G, Zhang Y, Mackowiak SD, Wieler HM, Rossi F, Buschow R, Christou-Kent M, Alcoverro-Bertran M, Graf T, Vingron M, Hnisz D. Nat Cell Biol. 2024 Aug;26(8):1309-1321. doi: 10.1038/s41556-024-01411-0. Epub 2024 Jul 5. PubMed 38969762.
Backbone
  Vector backbone: pGAL4-DBD-MCS
  Vector type: Mammalian Expression
Growth in bacteria
  Bacterial resistance: Ampicillin, 100 μg/mL
  Growth temperature: 37°C
  Growth strain: DH5alpha
  Copy number: High Copy
Gene/Insert
  Gene/Insert name: CEBPa AroLITE
  Species: H. sapiens (human)
  Entrez Gene: CEBPA (a.k.a. C/EBP-alpha, CEBP)
  Cloning method: Gibson Cloning
Terms and licenses: Academic/Nonprofit Terms; Industry Terms: Not Available to Industry
How to cite: pGAL4-DBD-CEBPa-AroLITE_A was a gift from Denes Hnisz (Addgene plasmid # 215602 ; http://n2t.net/addgene:215602 ; RRID:Addgene_215602)
