[The description below was written by a language model from this plasmid's Addgene catalogue record and pLannotate feature annotations shown in this document.]
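Description:
pGAL4-DBD-CEBPa-AroLITE_A is a mammalian expression plasmid of about 6.6 kb built on the pGAL4-DBD-MCS backbone and intended for overexpression of a fusion between the yeast GAL4 DNA-binding domain and a variant of human CEBPA termed "AroLITE". It is maintained in E. coli at high copy through a ColE1/pUC-type origin and selected with ampicillin via the β-lactamase gene. An f1 origin is also present, which in principle allows production of single-stranded DNA. For mammalian cells, an SV40 enhancer/early promoter drives a neomycin phosphotransferase gene followed by an SV40 polyadenylation signal, a cassette that normally permits G418 selection of stable transfectants. The remaining annotations (short HIV-1 LTR and ble fragments, and lac promoter/operator, lacI and bom remnants) appear to be backbone leftovers rather than functional modules.

The expression cassette consists of the CMV immediate-early enhancer and promoter, the GAL4 DNA-binding domain coding sequence, a downstream region annotated as a fragment of human CEBPA, and the bovine growth hormone polyadenylation signal. T7 and SP6 promoters flank the fusion and can serve for in vitro transcription or as sequencing primer sites. The CEBPA segment was inserted by Gibson cloning and covers only part of the protein. The record does not define which residues are included or what changes distinguish the AroLITE variant. GAL4-DBD fusions of this kind are generally used to tether a candidate regulatory region to a reporter carrying GAL4 binding sites, so that its transactivation strength can be measured independently of its native DNA binding. This fits the associated study of activity and specificity in human transcription factors, although the record itself states only overexpression as the purpose.
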