Features (pLannotate 1.2.2; 22 found; start..end, strand, type, name):
      1..380     +  enhancer       CMV enhancer: human cytomegalovirus immediate early enhancer
    381..584     +  promoter       CMV promoter: human cytomegalovirus (CMV) immediate early promoter
    580..613     +  LTR            5' LTR (truncated) (fragment): truncated 5' long terminal repeat (LTR) from HIV-1
    629..647     +  promoter       T7 promoter: promoter for bacteriophage T7 RNA polymerase
    710..1150    +  CDS            GAL4 DNA binding domain: DNA binding domain of the GAL4 transcriptional activator; Saccharomyces cerevisiae GAL4 (truncated)
   1262..1906    +  CDS            CEBPA (fragment): CEBPA_HUMAN - Also known as CEBP From Homo sapiens (Human).
   1923..1941    -  promoter       SP6 promoter: promoter for bacteriophage SP6 RNA polymerase
   1967..2191    +  polyA_signal   bGH poly(A) signal: bovine growth hormone polyadenylation signal
   2195..2216    +  promoter       SV40 promoter (fragment): SV40 enhancer and early promoter
   2237..2665    +  rep_origin     f1 ori (sequence partly withheld): f1 bacteriophage origin of replication; arrow indicates direction of (+) strand synthesis
   2679..3008    +  promoter       SV40 promoter: SV40 enhancer and early promoter
   3075..3866    +  CDS            neo: KKA2_KLEPN - Also known as kan, nptII. Experimental evidence at protein level: Swiss-Prot protein existence level 1. Resistance to kanamycin, neomycin, paromomycin, ribostamycin, butirosin and gentamicin B. From Klebsiella pneumoniae.
   3890..4048    +  CDS            ble (fragment): BLE_KLEPN - Experimental evidence at protein level: Swiss-Prot protein existence level 1. Binding protein with a strong affinity to the bleomycin family of antibiotics. Binds to CL990; an antimitotic-antibiotic compound. From Klebsiella pneumoniae.
   4043..4164    +  polyA_signal   SV40 poly(A) signal: SV40 polyadenylation signal
   4237..4253    -  protein_bind   lac operator: The lac repressor binds to the lac operator to inhibit transcription in E. coli. This inhibition can be relieved by adding lactose or isopropyl-β-D-thiogalactopyranoside (IPTG). lac repressor encoded by lacI
   4261..4291    -  promoter       lac promoter: promoter for the E. coli lac operon
   4306..4327    -  protein_bind   CAP binding site: CAP binding activates transcription in the presence of cAMP. E. coli catabolite activator protein
   4340..4432    -  CDS            lacI (fragment): lac repressor; lacI; The lac repressor binds to the lac operator to inhibit transcription in E. coli. This inhibition can be relieved by adding lactose or isopropyl-β-D-thiogalactopyranoside (IPTG).
   4615..5203    -  rep_origin     ori: high-copy-number ColE1/pMB1/pBR322/pUC origin of replication
   5374..6234    -  CDS            AmpR: β-lactamase; bla; confers resistance to ampicillin, carbenicillin, and related antibiotics
   6235..6339    -  promoter       AmpR promoter: bla
   6398..6450    -  misc_feature   bom (fragment): basis of mobility region from pBR322
>Addgene plasmid #215602 | pGAL4-DBD-CEBPa-AroLITE_A | addgene full sequence | sequence record 426893 | Addgene NGS Result
GACATTGATTATTGACTAGTTATTAATAGTAATCAATTACGGGGTCATTAGTTCATAGCCCATATATGGA
GTTCCGCGTTACATAACTTACGGTAAATGGCCCGCCTGGCTGACCGCCCAACGACCCCCGCCCATTGACG
TCAATAATGACGTATGTTCCCATAGTAACGCCAATAGGGACTTTCCATTGACGTCAATGGGTGGAGTATT
TACGGTAAACTGCCCACTTGGCAGTACATCAAGTGTATCATATGCCAAGTACGCCCCCTATTGACGTCAA
TGACGGTAAATGGCCCGCCTGGCATTATGCCCAGTACATGACCTTATGGGACTTTCCTACTTGGCAGTAC
ATCTACGTATTAGTCATCGCTATTACCATGGTGATGCGGTTTTGGCAGTACATCAATGGGCGTGGATAGC
GGTTTGACTCACGGGGATTTCCAAGTCTCCACCCCATTGACGTCAATGGGAGTTTGTTTTGGCACCAAAA
TCAACGGGACTTTCCAAAATGTCGTAACAACTCCGCCCCATTGACGCAAATGGGCGGTAGGCGTGTACGG
TGGGAGGTCTATATAAGCAGAGCTCTCTGGCTAACTAGAGAACCCACTGCTTACTGGCTTATCGAAATTA
ATACGACTCACTATAGGGAGACCCAAGCTTGGTACCGAGCTCGGATCCACTAGTAACGGCCGCCAGTGTG
CTGGAATTCATGAAGCTACTGTCTTCTATCGAACAAGCATGCGATATTTGCCGACTTAAAAAGCTCAAGT
GCTCCAAAGAAAAACCGAAGTGCGCCAAGTGTCTGAAGAACAACTGGGAGTGTCGCTACTCTCCCAAAAC
CAAAAGGTCTCCGCTGACTAGGGCACATCTGACAGAAGTGGAATCAAGGCTAGAAAGACTGGAACAGCTA
TTTCTACTGATTTTTCCTCGAGAAGACCTTGACATGATTTTGAAAATGGATTCTTTACAGGATATAAAAG
CATTGTTAACAGGATTATTTGTACAAGATAATGTGAATAAAGATGCCGTCACAGATAGATTGGCTTCAGT
GGAGACTGATATGCCTCTAACATTGAGACAGCATAGAATAAGTGCGACATCATCATCGGAAGAGAGTAGT
AACAAAGGTCAAAGACAGTTGACTGTATCGGCGATCATGCGCGGGCGCGGGCGAGCAGGGTCTCCGGGTG
GGCGGCGGCGCCGGCCAGCCCAAGCAGGCGGGAGAAGGGGTAGCCCCTGTCGAGAAAATTCCAATAGTCC
AATGGAAAGTGCAGATGCCGCCGAAGCCGAACCCAGGCCACCAATGTCATCACATCTCCAATCCCCACCC
CATGCTCCATCAAGTGCAGCAGCCGGTGCCCCAAGGGGCGCTGGGCCTGCTCAACCGCCAGCACCCCCAG
CTGCTCCCGAACCACTCGGCGGAATTTGTGAACATGAAACCAGCATTGATATATCTGCTGCAATTGATCC
AGCAGCGGCAAATGATGAAGCCCTCGCAGATCTTGCACAACATAGTAGGCAACAAGAGAAAGCTAAAGCT
GCGGTCGGACCTACCGGCGGAGGAGGAGGAGGTGATGCGGATGCACCCGGTGCACCTGCAGGGCCTGGTG
GGGCAGTTATGCCAGGCGGGGCCCATGGACCTCCTCCGGGAGCAGGATGTGCTGCGGCTGGGGCACTCGA
TGGAAGATTGGAACCATTGGCAGAACGAGTAGGAGCACCAGCCCTTAGACCTCTTGTAATTAAACAAGAA
CCTAGGGAAGAAGACGAGGCGAAACAACTCGCACTTGCTGGTCTGGCCCCCGCCCAACCTCCTCCACCCC
CACCACCTAGTCATCCTCATCCTCATCCCCCACCAGCTCATCTTGCAGCTCCTCATCTCCAAGCGCAAAT
AGCTCATTGTGGACAAGTCTAGAGGGCCCTATTCTATAGTGTCACCTAAATGCTAGAGCTCGCTGATCAG
CCTCGACTGTGCCTTCTAGTTGCCAGCCATCTGTTGTTTGCCCCTCCCCCGTGCCTTCCTTGACCCTGGA
AGGTGCCACTCCCACTGTCCTTTCCTAATAAAATGAGGAAATTGCATCGCATTGTCTGAGTAGGTGTCAT
TCTATTCTGGGGGGTGGGGTGGGGCAGGACAGCAAGGGGGAGGATTGGGAAGACAATAGCAGGCATGCTG
GGGATGCGGTGGGCTCTATGGCTTCTGAGGCGGAAAGAACCAGCTGGGGCTCTAGGGGGTATCCCC
[124 nt withheld, positions 2237-2360]
C
[91 nt withheld, positions 2362-2452]
A
[49 nt withheld, positions 2454-2502]
CCTTTGACGTTGGAGTCCACGTTCTTT
[37 nt withheld, positions 2530-2566]
ACCCTATCTCGGTCTATTCTTTTGATTTATAAGGGATTTTGCCGATTTCGGCCTATTGGTTAAAAAATGA
GCTGATTTAACAAAAATTTAACGCGAATTAATTCTGTGGAATGTGTGTCAGTTAGGGTGTGGAAAGTCCC
CAGGCTCCCCAGCAGGCAGAAGTATGCAAAGCATGCATCTCAATTAGTCAGCAACCAGGTGTGGAAAGTC
CCCAGGCTCCCCAGCAGGCAGAAGTATGCAAAGCATGCATCTCAATTAGTCAGCAACCATAGTCCCGCCC
CTAACTCCGCCCATCCCGCCCCTAACTCCGCCCAGTTCCGCCCATTCTCCGCCCCATGGCTGACTAATTT
TTTTTATTTATGCAGAGGCCGAGGCCGCCTCTGCCTCTGAGCTATTCCAGAAGTAGTGAGGAGGCTTTTT
TGGAGGCCTAGGCTTTTGCAAAAAGCTCCCGGGAGCTTGTATATCCATTTTCGGATCTGATCAAGAGACA
GGATGAGGATCGTTTCGCATGATTGAACAAGATGGATTGCACGCAGGTTCTCCGGCCGCTTGGGTGGAGA
GGCTATTCGGCTATGACTGGGCACAACAGACAATCGGCTGCTCTGATGCCGCCGTGTTCCGGCTGTCAGC
GCAGGGGCGCCCGGTTCTTTTTGTCAAGACCGACCTGTCCGGTGCCCTGAATGAACTGCAGGACGAGGCA
GCGCGGCTATCGTGGCTGGCCACGACGGGCGTTCCTTGCGCAGCTGTGCTCGACGTTGTCACTGAAGCGG
GAAGGGACTGGCTGCTATTGGGCGAAGTGCCGGGGCAGGATCTCCTGTCATCTCACCTTGCTCCTGCCGA
GAAAGTATCCATCATGGCTGATGCAATGCGGCGGCTGCATACGCTTGATCCGGCTACCTGCCCATTCGAC
CACCAAGCGAAACATCGCATCGAGCGAGCACGTACTCGGATGGAAGCCGGTCTTGTCGATCAGGATGATC
TGGACGAAGAGCATCAGGGGCTCGCGCCAGCCGAACTGTTCGCCAGGCTCAAGGCGCGCATGCCCGACGG
CGAGGATCTCGTCGTGACCCATGGCGATGCCTGCTTGCCGAATATCATGGTGGAAAATGGCCGCTTTTCT
GGATTCATCGACTGTGGCCGGCTGGGTGTGGCGGACCGCTATCAGGACATAGCGTTGGCTACCCGTGATA
TTGCTGAAGAGCTTGGCGGCGAATGGGCTGACCGCTTCCTCGTGCTTTACGGTATCGCCGCTCCCGATTC
GCAGCGCATCGCCTTCTATCGCCTTCTTGACGAGTTCTTCTGAGCGGGACTCTGGGGTTCGAAATGACCG
ACCAAGCGACGCCCAACCTGCCATCACGAGATTTCGATTCCACCGCCGCCTTCTATGAAAGGTTGGGCTT
CGGAATCGTTTTCCGGGACGCCGGCTGGATGATCCTCCAGCGCGGGGATCTCATGCTGGAGTTCTTCGCC
CACCCCAACTTGTTTATTGCAGCTTATAATGGTTACAAATAAAGCAATAGCATCACAAATTTCACAAATA
AAGCATTTTTTTCACTGCATTCTAGTTGTGGTTTGTCCAAACTCATCAATGTATCTTATCATGTCTGTAT
ACCGTCGACCTCTAGCTAGAGCTTGGCGTAATCATGGTCATAGCTGTTTCCTGTGTGAAATTGTTATCCG
CTCACAATTCCACACAACATACGAGCCGGAAGCATAAAGTGTAAAGCCTGGGGTGCCTAATGAGTGAGCT
AACTCACATTAATTGCGTTGCGCTCACTGCCCGCTTTCCAGTCGGGAAACCTGTCGTGCCAGCTGCATTA
ATGAATCGGCCAACGCGCGGGGAGAGGCGGTTTGCGTATTGGGCGCTCTTCCGCTTCCTCGCTCACTGAC
TCGCTGCGCTCGGTCGTTCGGCTGCGGCGAGCGGTATCAGCTCACTCAAAGGCGGTAATACGGTTATCCA
CAGAATCAGGGGATAACGCAGGAAAGAACATGTGAGCAAAAGGCCAGCAAAAGGCCAGGAACCGTAAAAA
GGCCGCGTTGCTGGCGTTTTTCCATAGGCTCCGCCCCCCTGACGAGCATCACAAAAATCGACGCTCAAGT
CAGAGGTGGCGAAACCCGACAGGACTATAAAGATACCAGGCGTTTCCCCCTGGAAGCTCCCTCGTGCGCT
CTCCTGTTCCGACCCTGCCGCTTACCGGATACCTGTCCGCCTTTCTCCCTTCGGGAAGCGTGGCGCTTTC
TCATAGCTCACGCTGTAGGTATCTCAGTTCGGTGTAGGTCGTTCGCTCCAAGCTGGGCTGTGTGCACGAA
CCCCCCGTTCAGCCCGACCGCTGCGCCTTATCCGGTAACTATCGTCTTGAGTCCAACCCGGTAAGACACG
ACTTATCGCCACTGGCAGCAGCCACTGGTAACAGGATTAGCAGAGCGAGGTATGTAGGCGGTGCTACAGA
GTTCTTGAAGTGGTGGCCTAACTACGGCTACACTAGAAGAACAGTATTTGGTATCTGCGCTCTGCTGAAG
CCAGTTACCTTCGGAAAAAGAGTTGGTAGCTCTTGATCCGGCAAACAAACCACCGCTGGTAGCGGTGGTT
TTTTTGTTTGCAAGCAGCAGATTACGCGCAGAAAAAAAGGATCTCAAGAAGATCCTTTGATCTTTTCTAC
GGGGTCTGACGCTCAGTGGAACGAAAACTCACGTTAAGGGATTTTGGTCATGAGATTATCAAAAAGGATC
TTCACCTAGATCCTTTTAAATTAAAAATGAAGTTTTAAATCAATCTAAAGTATATATGAGTAAACTTGGT
CTGACAGTTACCAATGCTTAATCAGTGAGGCACCTATCTCAGCGATCTGTCTATTTCGTTCATCCATAGT
TGCCTGACTTCCCGTCGTGTAGATAACTACGATACGGGAGGGCTTACCATCTGGCCCCAGTGCTGCAATG
ATACCGCGAGACCCACGCTCACCGGCTCCAGATTTATCAGCAATAAACCAGCCAGCCGGAAGGGCCGAGC
GCAGAAGTGGTCCTGCAACTTTATCCGCCTCCATCCAGTCTATTAATTGTTGCCGGGAAGCTAGAGTAAG
TAGTTCGCCAGTTAATAGTTTGCGCAACGTTGTTGCCATTGCTACAGGCATCGTGGTGTCACGCTCGTCG
TTTGGTATGGCTTCATTCAGCTCCGGTTCCCAACGATCAAGGCGAGTTACATGATCCCCCATGTTGTGCA
AAAAAGCGGTTAGCTCCTTCGGTCCTCCGATCGTTGTCAGAAGTAAGTTGGCCGCAGTGTTATCACTCAT
GGTTATGGCAGCACTGCATAATTCTCTTACTGTCATGCCATCCGTAAGATGCTTTTCTGTGACTGGTGAG
TACTCAACCAAGTCATTCTGAGAATAGTGTATGCGGCGACCGAGTTGCTCTTGCCCGGCGTCAATACGGG
ATAATACCGCGCCACATAGCAGAACTTTAAAAGTGCTCATCATTGGAAAACGTTCTTCGGGGCGAAAACT
CTCAAGGATCTTACCGCTGTTGAGATCCAGTTCGATGTAACCCACTCGTGCACCCAACTGATCTTCAGCA
TCTTTTACTTTCACCAGCGTTTCTGGGTGAGCAAAAACAGGAAGGCAAAATGCCGCAAAAAAGGGAATAA
GGGCGACACGGAAATGTTGAATACTCATACTCTTCCTTTTTCAATATTATTGAAGCATTTATCAGGGTTA
TTGTCTCATGAGCGGATACATATTTGAATGTATTTAGAAAAATAAACAAATAGGGGTTCCGCGCACATTT
CCCCGAAAAGTGCCACCTGACGTCGACGGATCGGGAGATCTCCCGATCCCCTATGGTGCACTCTCAGTAC
AATCTGCTCTGATGCCGCATAGTTAAGCCAGTATCTGCTCCCTGCTTGTGTGTTGGAGGTCGCTGAGTAG
TGCGCGAGCAAAATTTAAGCTACAACAAGGCAAGGCTTGACCGACAATTGCATGAAGAATCTGCTTAGGG
TTAGGCGTTTTGCGCTGCTTCGCGATGTACGGGCCAGATATACGCGTT
